Addgene plasmid #27452: pCold TDP43 G294A
Depositing lab: Aaron Gitler. Depositing organization: University of Pennsylvania. Publication: TDP-43 is intrinsically aggregation-prone, and amyotrophic lateral sclerosis-linked mutations accelerate aggregation and increase toxicity. Johnson BS, Snead D, Lee JJ, McCaffery JM, Shorter J, Gitler AD. J Biol Chem. 2009 Jul 24. 284(30):20329-39. 10.1074/jbc.M109.010264 PubMed 19465477.
Backbone
  Vector backbone: pCold 1
  Backbone manufacturer: Takara
  Backbone size w/o insert (bp): 4407
  Vector type: Bacterial Expression
Growth in bacteria
  Bacterial resistance: Ampicillin, 100 μg/mL
  Growth temperature: 37°C
  Growth strain: DH5alpha
  Copy number: Unknown
Gene/Insert
  Gene/Insert name: TDP-43
  Species: H. sapiens (human)
  Mutation: Glycine 294 mutated to Alanine (G294A)
  Entrez Gene: TARDBP (a.k.a. ALS10, TDP-43)
  Tag / fusion protein: His6 (N terminal on insert); Factor Xa (N terminal on insert)
  Cloning method: Restriction Enzyme
  Sequencing primers: 5′ pCold-Fwd (ACGCCATATCGCCGAAAGG)
Terms and licenses: Academic/Nonprofit Terms; Industry Terms: Not Available to Industry
How to cite: pCold TDP43 G294A was a gift from Aaron Gitler (Addgene plasmid # 27452 ; http://n2t.net/addgene:27452 ; RRID:Addgene_27452)
