[The description below was written by a language model from this plasmid's Addgene catalogue record.]
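Description:
pCold TDP43 G294A is a bacterial expression plasmid built on the Takara pCold I backbone (about 4.4 kb without insert) and carrying human TDP-43, the product of the TARDBP gene, with a glycine-to-alanine substitution at residue 294. The plasmid is maintained in E. coli under ampicillin selection. The record lists its copy number as unknown and includes no feature table, so the origin of replication and the exact regulatory elements are not stated. The pCold series is generally known as a cold-shock expression system, in which the promoter and 5′ untranslated region of the cold-shock gene cspA drive expression after a shift to low temperature. This design often improves the yield and solubility of difficult proteins, but these elements are inferred from the backbone name rather than listed in the record.

The TDP-43 coding sequence was inserted by restriction enzyme cloning and is expressed with an N-terminal His6 tag followed by a Factor Xa protease recognition site. The tag allows capture of the recombinant protein by immobilised metal affinity chromatography, and the cleavage site lets the tag be removed afterwards. G294A is one of the TDP-43 mutations linked to amyotrophic lateral sclerosis. According to the associated publication, the construct belongs to work showing that TDP-43 is intrinsically aggregation-prone and that disease-linked mutations accelerate aggregation and increase toxicity. Its evident use is to produce purified mutant TDP-43 in bacteria for in vitro biochemical studies, such as comparing its aggregation behaviour with that of the wild-type protein or other ALS-associated variants.
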