>Addgene plasmid #27452 | pCold TDP43 G294A | addgene partial sequence | sequence record 33790 | 27452 with pCold-R (CCAAATGGCAGGGATCTTAG)
GAAATACTATCTGACTGCAGGTCGACAAGCTTCTACATTCCCCAGCCAGAAGACTTAGAATCCATGCTTG
AGCCAAAGCCTCCATTAAAACCACTGCCCGACCCTGCATTGGATGCTGATCCCCAACCAATTGCTGCACC
AGAATTAGAGCCACTATAAGAGTTATTTCCAGAACCGAAGGCCTGGTTTGGCTCCCTCTGCATGTTGCCT
TGGTTTTGGTTATTACCCGATGGGCCTGACTGGTTCTGCTGGCTGGCTAACATGCCCATCATACCCCAAC
TGCTCTGTAGTGCTGCCTGGGCGGCAGCCATCATGGCTGGATTAATGCTGAACGCACCAAAGTTCATCCC
ACCACCCATATTACTACCTTGATTGTTTCCCAAACCAGCTCCACCCGCTCTGCTATTACCAAATCCACCC
TGATTCCCAAAGCCACCTGGATTACCACCAAATCTTCCACTTCTTTCTAACTGTCTATTGCTATTGTGCT
TAGGTTCGGCATTGGATATATGAACGCTGATTCCTTTAATGATCAAGTCCTCTCCACAAAGAGACTGCGC
AATCTGATCATCTGCAAATGTAACAAAGGCAAAGGCCCTGAATGGCTTGGGGATGAAGACATCCATCACA
TCCCCGTACTGAGAGAAGAACTCCCGCAGCTCATCCTCAGTCATGTCCTCTGTACAGCGCCCCACAAACA
CTTTTCTGCTTCTCAAAGGCTCATCNTGGCTTTGCTTAGAATTAGGAAGTTTGCAGTCACACCATCGTCC
ATCTATCATATGTCGCTGTGACATTACTTTCACTTGTGTTTCATATTCCGTAAAACGAACAAAGCCAAAC
CCCTTTGAATGACCAGTCT
