>Addgene plasmid #27452 | pCold TDP43 G294A | addgene partial sequence | sequence record 33791 | 27452 with pCold-F 5'-ACGCCATATCGCCGAAAGG
GTATCACCATGAATCACAAAGTGCATCATCATCATCATCATATCGAAGGTAGGCATATGGAGCTCGGTAC
CCTCGAGGGATCCATGTCTGAATATATTCGGGTAACCGAAGATGAGAACGATGAGCCCATTGAAATACCA
TCGGAAGACGATGGGACGGTGCTGCTCTCCACGGTTACAGCCCAGTTTCCAGGGGCGTGTGGGCTTCGCT
ACAGGAATCCAGTGTCTCAGTGTATGAGAGGTGTCCGGCTGGTAGAAGGAATTCTGCATGCCCCAGATGC
TGGCTGGGGAAATCTGGTGTATGTTGTCAACTATCCAAAAGATAACAAAAGAAAAATGGATGAGACAGAT
GCTTCATCAGCAGTGAAAGTGAAAAGAGCAGTCCAGAAAACATCCGATTTAATAGTGTTGGGTCTCCCAT
GGAAAACAACCGAACAGGACCTGAAAGAGTATTTTAGTACCTTTGGAGAAGTTCTTATGGTGCAGGTCAA
GAAAGATCTTAAGACTGGTCATTCAAAGGGGTTTGGCTTTGTTCGTTTTACGGAATATGAAACACAAGTG
AAAGTAATGTCACAGCGACATATGATAGATGGACGATGGTGTGACTGCAAACTTCCTAATTCTAAGCAAA
GCCAAGATGAGCCTTTGAGAAGCAGAAAAGTGTTTGTGGGGCGCTGTACAGAGGACATGACTGAGGATGA
GCTGCGGGAGTTCTTCTCTCAGTACGGGGATGTGATGGATGTCTTCATCCCCAAGCCATTCAGGGCCTTT
GCCTTTGTTACATTTGCAGATGATCAGATTGCGCAGTCTCTTTGTGGAGAGGACTTGATCATTAAAGGAA
TCA
